>Addgene plasmid #239408 | pPlin5-mScarlet3-H (aka mYongHong) | addgene full sequence | sequence record 481791 | Addgene NGS Result
AGTACGCCCCCTATTGACGTCAATGACGGTAAATGGCCCGCCTGGCATTATGCCCAGTACATGACCTTAT
GGGACTTTCCTACTTGGCAGTACATCTACGTATTAGTCATCGCTATTACCATGGTGATGCGGTTTTGGCA
GTACATCAATGGGCGTGGATAGCGGTTTGACTCACGGGGATTTCCAAGTCTCCACCCCATTGACGTCAAT
GGGAGTTTGTTTTGGCACCAAAATCAACGGGACTTTCCAAAATGTCGTAACAACTCCGCCCCATTGACGC
AAATGGGCGGTAGGCGTGTACGGTGGGAGGTCTATATAAGCAGAGCTGGTTTAGTGAACCGTCAGATCCG
CTAGCATGAGCGAGGAGGAGGCTGCTCAGATCCCCAGAAGCAGCGTGTGGGAGCAGGACCAGCAGAACGT
GGTGCAGAGAGTGGTGGCCCTGCCTCTGGTGAGAGCTACATGCACCGCCGTGTGCGACGTGTACAGCGCT
GCTAAAGACAGACACCCCCTGCTGGGCAGCGCTTGTAGACTGGCTGAGAATTGCGTGTGCGGCCTGACCA
CCAGAGCTCTGGATCACGCTCAGCCCCTGCTGGAACACCTGCAGCCTCAGCTGGCTACCATGAATTCCCT
GGCTTGCAGAGGCCTGGACAAGCTGGAAGAGAAACTGCCCTTCCTGCAGCAGCCCTCCGAGACAGTGGTG
ACAAGCGCTAAAGACGTGGTGGCCTCCTCCGTGACCGGAGTGGTGGATCTGGCTAGAAGAGGCAGAAGAT
GGAGCGTGGAACTGAAGAGGAGCGTGAGCCACGCCGTGGATGTGGTGCTGGAAAAGAGCGAGGAGCTGGT
GGACCATTTTCTGCCCATGACTGAGGAAGAGCTGGCCGCTCTGGCCGCTGAAGCTGAAGGACCTGAGGTG
GGAAGCGTGGAAGACCAGAGAAGACAGCAGGGATACTTCGTGAGACTGGGATCCCTGAGCGCCAGAATCA
GACACCTGGCCTACGAGCACTCCGTGGGAAAACTGAGACAGAGCAAGCACAGAGCCCAGGACACCCTGGC
TCAGCTGCAGGAAACCCTGGAGCTGATTGACCACATGCAGTGCGGCGTGACCCCTACAGCTCCTGCTTGT
CCTGGCAAAGTGCACGAGCTGTGGGGCGAATGGGGCCAGAGACCTCCTGAAAGCAGAAGAAGAAGCCAGG
CCGAGCTGGAGACCCTGGTGCTGTCTAGATCCCTGACTCAGGAGCTGCAGGGAACAGTGGAGGCCCTGGA
AAGCAGCGTGAGAGGACTGCCAGCCGGAGCTCAGGAAAAGGTGGCTGAGGTGAGAAGAAGCGTGGATGCC
CTGCAGACCGCCTTCGCTGATGCTAGATGCTTCAGAGACGTGCCCGCCGCTGCTCTGGCTGAAGGAAGAG
GAAGAGTGGCCCACGCCCATGCTTGTGTGGACGAACTGCTGGAGCTGGTGGTGCAGGCTGTGCCTCTGCC
TTGGCTGGTGGGACCTTTCGCTCCTATTCTGGTGGAGAGGCCCGAGCCTCTGCCTGATCTGGCTGATCTG
GTGGATGAAGTGATCGGCGGCCCTGATCCCAGATGGGCTCATCTGGACTGGCCTGCTCAGCAGAGGGCTT
GGGAAGCTGAGCACAGAGACGGATCCGGCAACGGAGACGGAGACAGAATGGGAGTGGCCGGAGATATTTG
CGAGCAGGAGCCTGAAACACCCAGCTGCCCAGTGAAGCACACCCTGATGCCCGAACTGGACTTCCCACCG
GTCGCCACCATGGATAGCACCGAGGCAGTGATCAAGGAGTTCATGCGGTTCAAGGTGCACATGGAGGGCT
CCATGAACGGCCACGAGTTCGAGATCGAGGGCGAGGGCGAGGGCCGCCCCTACGAGGGCACCCAGACCGC
CAAGCTGAGGGTGACCAAGGGTGGCCCCCTGCCCTTCTCCTGGGACATCCTGTCCCCTCAGTTCATGTAC
GGCTCCAGGGCCTTCACGAAGCACCCCGCCGACATCCCCGACTACTGGAAGCAGTCCTTCCCCGAGGGCT
TCAAGTGGGAGCGCGTGATGAACTTCGAGGACGGCGGCGCCGTGTCCGTGGCCCAGGACACCTCCCTGGA
GGACGGCACCCTGATCTACAAGGTGAAGCTCCGCGGCACCAACTTCCCTCCTGACGGCCCCGTAATGCAG
AAGAAGACAATGGGCTGGGAAGCATCCACCGAGCGGTTGTACCCCGAGGACGTCGTGCTGAAGGGCGACA
TTAAGCATGCCCTGCGCCTGAAGGACGGCGGCCGGTACCTGGCGGACTTCAAGACCACCTACAGGGCCAA
GAAGCCCGTGCAGATGCCCGGCGCCTTCAACATCGACCGCAAGTTGGACATCACATCCCACAACGAGGAC
TACACCGTGGTGGAACAGTACGAACGCTCCGTGGCCCGCCACTCCACCGGCGGCTCCGGTGGCTCCTAAA
GCGGCCCGACTCTAGATCATAATCAGCCATACCACATTTGTAGAGGTTTTACTTGCTTTAAAAAACCTCC
CACACCTCCCCCTGAACCTGAAACATAAAATGAATGCAATTGTTGTTGTTAACTTGTTTATTGCAGCTTA
TAATGGTTACAAATAAAGCAATAGCATCACAAATTTCACAAATAAAGCATTTTTTTCACTGCATTCTAGT
TGTGGTTTGTCCAAACTCATCAATGTATCTTAAGGCGTAAATTGTAAGCGTTAATATTTTGTTAAAATTC
GCGTTAAATTTTTGTTAAATCAGCTCATTTTTTAACCAATAGGCCGAAATCGGCAAAATCCCTTATAAAT
CAAAAGAATAGACCGAGATAGGGT
[37 nt withheld, positions 2825-2861]
AAAGAACGTGGACTCCAACGTCAAAGG
[49 nt withheld, positions 2889-2937]
T
[91 nt withheld, positions 2939-3029]
G
[124 nt withheld, positions 3031-3154]
CAGGTGGCACTTTTCGGGGAAATGTGCGCGGAACCCCTATTTGTTTATTTTTCTAAATACATTCAAATAT
GTATCCGCTCATGAGACAATAACCCTGATAAATGCTTCAATAATATTGAAAAAGGAAGAGTCCTGAGGCG
GAAAGAACCAGCTGTGGAATGTGTGTCAGTTAGGGTGTGGAAAGTCCCCAGGCTCCCCAGCAGGCAGAAG
TATGCAAAGCATGCATCTCAATTAGTCAGCAACCAGGTGTGGAAAGTCCCCAGGCTCCCCAGCAGGCAGA
AGTATGCAAAGCATGCATCTCAATTAGTCAGCAACCATAGTCCCGCCCCTAACTCCGCCCATCCCGCCCC
TAACTCCGCCCAGTTCCGCCCATTCTCCGCCCCATGGCTGACTAATTTTTTTTATTTATGCAGAGGCCGA
GGCCGCCTCGGCCTCTGAGCTATTCCAGAAGTAGTGAGGAGGCTTTTTTGGAGGCCTAGGCTTTTGCAAA
GATCGATCAAGAGACAGGATGAGGATCGTTTCGCATGATTGAACAAGATGGATTGCACGCAGGTTCTCCG
GCCGCTTGGGTGGAGAGGCTATTCGGCTATGACTGGGCACAACAGACAATCGGCTGCTCTGATGCCGCCG
TGTTCCGGCTGTCAGCGCAGGGGCGCCCGGTTCTTTTTGTCAAGACCGACCTGTCCGGTGCCCTGAATGA
ACTGCAAGACGAGGCAGCGCGGCTATCGTGGCTGGCCACGACGGGCGTTCCTTGCGCAGCTGTGCTCGAC
GTTGTCACTGAAGCGGGAAGGGACTGGCTGCTATTGGGCGAAGTGCCGGGGCAGGATCTCCTGTCATCTC
ACCTTGCTCCTGCCGAGAAAGTATCCATCATGGCTGATGCAATGCGGCGGCTGCATACGCTTGATCCGGC
TACCTGCCCATTCGACCACCAAGCGAAACATCGCATCGAGCGAGCACGTACTCGGATGGAAGCCGGTCTT
GTCGATCAGGATGATCTGGACGAAGAGCATCAGGGGCTCGCGCCAGCCGAACTGTTCGCCAGGCTCAAGG
CGAGCATGCCCGACGGCGAGGATCTCGTCGTGACCCATGGCGATGCCTGCTTGCCGAATATCATGGTGGA
AAATGGCCGCTTTTCTGGATTCATCGACTGTGGCCGGCTGGGTGTGGCGGACCGCTATCAGGACATAGCG
TTGGCTACCCGTGATATTGCTGAAGAGCTTGGCGGCGAATGGGCTGACCGCTTCCTCGTGCTTTACGGTA
TCGCCGCTCCCGATTCGCAGCGCATCGCCTTCTATCGCCTTCTTGACGAGTTCTTCTGAGCGGGACTCTG
GGGTTCGAAATGACCGACCAAGCGACGCCCAACCTGCCATCACGAGATTTCGATTCCACCGCCGCCTTCT
ATGAAAGGTTGGGCTTCGGAATCGTTTTCCGGGACGCCGGCTGGATGATCCTCCAGCGCGGGGATCTCAT
GCTGGAGTTCTTCGCCCACCCTAGGGGGAGGCTAACTGAAACACGGAAGGAGACAATACCGGAAGGAACC
CGCGCTATGACGGCAATAAAAAGACAGAATAAAACGCACGGTGTTGGGTCGTTTGTTCATAAACGCGGGG
TTCGGTCCCAGGGCTGGCACTCTGTCGATACCCCACCGAGACCCCATTGGGGCCAATACGCCCGCGTTTC
TTCCTTTTCCCCACCCCACCCCCCAAGTTCGGGTGAAGGCCCAGGGCTCGCAGCCAACGTCGGGGCGGCA
GGCCCTGCCATAGCCTCAGGTTACTCATATATACTTTAGATTGATTTAAAACTTCATTTTTAATTTAAAA
GGATCTAGGTGAAGATCCTTTTTGATAATCTCATGACCAAAATCCCTTAACGTGAGTTTTCGTTCCACTG
AGCGTCAGACCCCGTAGAAAAGATCAAAGGATCTTCTTGAGATCCTTTTTTTCTGCGCGTAATCTGCTGC
TTGCAAACAAAAAAACCACCGCTACCAGCGGTGGTTTGTTTGCCGGATCAAGAGCTACCAACTCTTTTTC
CGAAGGTAACTGGCTTCAGCAGAGCGCAGATACCAAATACTGTTCTTCTAGTGTAGCCGTAGTTAGGCCA
CCACTTCAAGAACTCTGTAGCACCGCCTACATACCTCGCTCTGCTAATCCTGTTACCAGTGGCTGCTGCC
AGTGGCGATAAGTCGTGTCTTACCGGGTTGGACTCAAGACGATAGTTACCGGATAAGGCGCAGCGGTCGG
GCTGAACGGGGGGTTCGTGCACACAGCCCAGCTTGGAGCGAACGACCTACACCGAACTGAGATACCTACA
GCGTGAGCTATGAGAAAGCGCCACGCTTCCCGAAGGGAGAAAGGCGGACAGGTATCCGGTAAGCGGCAGG
GTCGGAACAGGAGAGCGCACGAGGGAGCTTCCAGGGGGAAACGCCTGGTATCTTTATAGTCCTGTCGGGT
TTCGCCACCTCTGACTTGAGCGTCGATTTTTGTGATGCTCGTCAGGGGGGCGGAGCCTATGGAAAAACGC
CAGCAACGCGGCCTTTTTACGGTTCCTGGCCTTTTGCTGGCCTTTTGCTCACATGTTCTTTCCTGCGTTA
TCCCCTGATTCTGTGGATAACCGTATTACCGCCATGCATTAGTTATTAATAGTAATCAATTACGGGGTCA
TTAGTTCATAGCCCATATATGGAGTTCCGCGTTACATAACTTACGGTAAATGGCCCGCCTGGCTGACCGC
CCAACGACCCCCGCCCATTGACGTCAATAATGACGTATGTTCCCATAGTAACGCCAATAGGGACTTTCCA
TTGACGTCAATGGGTGGAGTATTTACGGTAAACTGCCCACTTGGCAGTACATCAAGTGTATCATATGCCA
Features (pLannotate 1.2.2; 14 found; start..end, strand, type, name):
    124..327     +  promoter       CMV promoter: human cytomegalovirus (CMV) immediate early promoter
    356..1744    +  CDS            PLIN5: PLIN5_HUMAN - Also known as LSDP5, OXPAT, PAT-1. Experimental evidence at protein level: Swiss-Prot protein existence level 1. Lipid droplet-associated protein that maintains the balance between lipogenesis and lipolysis and also regulates fatty acid oxidation in oxidative tissues. Recruits mitochondria to the surface of lipid droplets and is involved in lipid droplet homeostasis by regulating both the storage of fatty acids in the form of triglycerides and the release of fatty acids for mitochondrial fatty acid oxidation. In lipid droplet triacylglycerol hydrolysis, plays a role as a scaffold
   1760..2430    +  CDS            mScarlet-2I (fragment): mScarlet-I derivative in which the N- and C-termini have been modified to reduce cytotoxicity (Valbuena et al., 2020) preserves the original mammalian codon optimization
   2465..2548    +  CDS            large T antigen (fragment): large T antigen from SV40 (simian virus 40)
   2571..2692    +  polyA_signal   SV40 poly(A) signal: SV40 polyadenylation signal
   2726..3154    -  rep_origin     f1 ori (sequence partly withheld): f1 bacteriophage origin of replication; arrow indicates direction of (+) strand synthesis
   3181..3285    +  promoter       AmpR promoter: bla
   3287..3644    +  promoter       SV40 promoter: SV40 enhancer and early promoter
   3679..4473    +  CDS            NeoR/KanR: aminoglycoside phosphotransferase from Tn5; aph(3')-II (or nptII); confers resistance to neomycin, kanamycin, and G418 (Geneticin®)
   4494..4646    +  CDS            ble (fragment): BLE_KLEPN - Experimental evidence at protein level: Swiss-Prot protein existence level 1. Binding protein with a strong affinity to the bleomycin family of antibiotics. Binds to CL990; an antimitotic-antibiotic compound. From Klebsiella pneumoniae.
   4705..4752    +  polyA_signal   HSV TK poly(A) signal: herpes simplex virus thymidine kinase polyadenylation signal (Cole and Stacy, 1985)
   4843..4859    -  polyA_signal   bGH poly(A) signal (fragment): bovine growth hormone polyadenylation signal
   5081..5669    +  rep_origin     ori: high-copy-number ColE1/pMB1/pBR322/pUC origin of replication
   5844..123     +  enhancer       CMV enhancer (across the origin): human cytomegalovirus immediate early enhancer
