[The description below was written by a language model from this plasmid's Addgene catalogue record and pLannotate feature annotations shown in this document.]
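Description:
pPlin5-mScarlet3-H (aka mYongHong) is a 6,024-nt mammalian expression plasmid built on a pN1-type backbone, in which the gene of interest sits upstream of a fluorescent protein so that the reporter is fused to its C terminus. It replicates in E. coli from a high-copy ColE1/pUC-type origin and is selected with kanamycin. The resistance gene is the Tn5 NeoR/KanR aminoglycoside phosphotransferase, placed behind tandem bacterial (bla) and SV40 early promoters and followed by an HSV TK polyadenylation signal. This arrangement gives kanamycin resistance in bacteria and could also support G418 selection in mammalian cells. An f1 origin is also present. Short hits annotated as ble, bGH poly(A) and SV40 large T antigen are only fragments, most likely residual backbone sequence rather than functional elements.

The payload is driven by the human CMV immediate-early enhancer and promoter and terminated by the SV40 poly(A) signal. It encodes human PLIN5 (perilipin 5, also known as OXPAT or LSDP5), a lipid droplet-associated protein that regulates triglyceride storage and lipolysis and recruits mitochondria to the droplet surface. PLIN5 is fused at its C terminus to mScarlet3-H, a monomeric red fluorescent protein derived from mScarlet3 by the M163H substitution. The automated annotation labels this reading frame as an mScarlet-2I fragment, which reflects similarity to a related family member rather than the catalogued identity. The associated publication describes a highly stable monomeric red fluorescent protein for advanced microscopy, so the construct most plausibly serves to label lipid droplets in transfected mammalian cells and to show how the protein performs as a fusion tag in imaging.
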