Addgene plasmid #239408: pPlin5-mScarlet3-H (aka mYongHong)
Depositing lab: Zhifei Fu. Publication: A highly stable monomeric red fluorescent protein for advanced microscopy. Xiong H, Chang Q, Ding J, Wang S, Zhang W, Li Y, Wu Y, Lin P, Yang C, Liu M, Fang G, Yang Y, Xie J, Qi D, Jiang T, Fu W, Hu F, Chen Y, Yue R, Li Y, Cui Y, Li M, Fan S, Yang Y, Xu Y, Li D, Zhang F, Zhao H, Wu C, Zheng Q, Piatkevich KD, Fu Z. Nat Methods. 2025 Apr 17. doi: 10.1038/s41592-025-02676-5. PubMed 40247125.
Backbone
  Vector backbone: pN1
  Vector type: Mammalian Expression
Growth in bacteria
  Bacterial resistance: Kanamycin, 50 μg/mL
  Growth temperature: 37°C
  Growth strain: DH5alpha
  Copy number: High Copy
Gene/Insert
  Gene/Insert name: Plin5
  Species: H. sapiens (human)
  Mutation: M163H in mScarlet3
  Entrez Gene: PLIN5 (a.k.a. LSDA5, LSDP5, MLDP, OXPAT)
  Promoter: CMV
  Tag / fusion protein: mScarlet3-H (aka mYongHong) (C terminal on insert)
  Cloning method: Restriction Enzyme; 5′ cloning site unknown (unknown if destroyed)
Terms and licenses: Academic/Nonprofit Terms; Industry Terms: Not Available to Industry
How to cite: pPlin5-mScarlet3-H (aka mYongHong) was a gift from Zhifei Fu (Addgene plasmid # 239408 ; http://n2t.net/addgene:239408 ; RRID:Addgene_239408)
